Addgene plasmid #13776: pCAG-Cre:GFP
Purpose: Mammalian expression of Cre recombinase fused to GFP
Depositing lab: Connie Cepko. Depositing organization: Harvard Medical School. Publication: Controlled expression of transgenes introduced by in vivo electroporation. Matsuda T, Cepko CL. Proc Natl Acad Sci U S A. 2007 Jan 16;104(3):1027-32. doi: 10.1073/pnas.0610155104 PubMed 17209010.
Backbone
  Vector backbone: pCAGEN
  Backbone size w/o insert (bp): 4779
  Vector type: Mammalian Expression, Cre/Lox
Growth in bacteria
  Bacterial resistance: Ampicillin, 100 μg/mL
  Growth temperature: 37°C
  Growth strain: DH5alpha
  Copy number: High Copy
Gene/Insert
  Gene/Insert name: Cre-GFP fusion protein (alt name: Cre recombinase)
  Species: Bacteriophage P1
  Insert size (bp): 1784
  Promoter: CAG
  Tag / fusion protein: GFP (C terminal on insert)
  Cloning method: Restriction Enzyme; 5′ cloning site EcoRI (not destroyed); 3′ cloning site NotI (not destroyed)
  Sequencing primers: 5′ pCAG-F
Resource information
  A portion of this plasmid was derived from a plasmid made by: The coding sequence of Cre was amplified by PCR using pxCANCre (Kanegae et al. NAR 23, 3816-3821 (1995)) obtained from Dr. Saito I (Univ. of Tokyo) as a template. GFP was from pEGFP-N1 (Clontech).
Terms and licenses: Academic/Nonprofit Terms; Industry Terms: Not Available to Industry
Depositor comments: Kozak consensus sequence was added before the start ATG. GFP-tag was added at the C-terminus of Cre. Cre-GFP fusion protein is localized in the cell nucleus.
How to cite: pCAG-Cre:GFP was a gift from Connie Cepko (Addgene plasmid # 13776 ; http://n2t.net/addgene:13776 ; RRID:Addgene_13776)
