[The description below was written by a language model from this plasmid's Addgene catalogue record, the feature table of its GenBank file and pLannotate feature annotations shown in this document.]
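Description:
pCAG-Cre:GFP is a mammalian expression plasmid built on the pCAGEN backbone that drives strong, ubiquitous expression of bacteriophage P1 Cre recombinase fused at its C-terminus to EGFP. It is propagated in E. coli as a high-copy plasmid through a ColE1/pUC-type origin and selected with ampicillin via the β-lactamase gene. The backbone also carries an SV40 origin and SV40 poly(A) signal along with lac promoter/operator remnants. No mammalian selection marker is annotated, which is consistent with transient use.

The expression cassette uses the composite CAG promoter: the CMV immediate-early enhancer, the chicken β-actin promoter, and a chimeric chicken β-actin/rabbit β-globin intron. The short HBB fragments annotated on either side of the insert appear to be rabbit β-globin exon remnants belonging to this cassette rather than separate genes. The roughly 1.8 kb Cre-EGFP open reading frame sits between retained EcoRI and NotI sites, is preceded by an added Kozak consensus, and is terminated by the rabbit β-globin polyadenylation signal. According to the depositor, the Cre coding sequence was PCR-amplified from an earlier Cre expression plasmid, the GFP came from pEGFP-N1, and the fusion protein localizes to the nucleus.

The fusion lets cells expressing the recombinase be identified directly by fluorescence while Cre excises, inverts or otherwise recombines loxP-flanked sequences in co-delivered reporter plasmids or in floxed alleles. The associated publication concerns controlled expression of transgenes introduced by in vivo electroporation. The full-sequence feature table covers the whole 6,575 nt plasmid, whereas the accompanying GenBank record is only a partial 1,004 bp read spanning the EGFP region in reverse orientation.
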