Features (pLannotate 1.2.2; 22 found; start..end, strand, type, name):
      5..384     +  enhancer       CMV enhancer: human cytomegalovirus immediate early enhancer
    386..513     +  promoter       chicken β-actin promoter (fragment): contains a 21-bp deletion relative to the standard chicken β-actin promoter
    516..537     +  promoter       chicken β-actin promoter (fragment): No description available
    578..598     +  promoter       chicken β-actin promoter (fragment): contains a 21-bp deletion relative to the standard chicken β-actin promoter
    657..675     +  promoter       chicken β-actin promoter (fragment): contains a 21-bp deletion relative to the standard chicken β-actin promoter
    676..1680    +  intron         chimeric intron: chimera between introns from chicken β-actin and rabbit β-globin
   1678..1734    +  CDS            HBB (fragment): HBB_LEPEU - Experimental evidence at protein level: Swiss-Prot protein existence level 1. Involved in oxygen transport from the lung to the various peripheral tissues. From Lepus europaeus (European hare).
   1751..2775    +  CDS            Cre (fragment): site-specific recombinase Cre is a site-specific recombinase from bacteriophage P1. Recombination occurs at loxP sequences.
   2791..3510    +  CDS            EGFP: the original enhanced GFP (Yang et al., 1996) mammalian codon-optimized
   3520..3591    +  CDS            HBB (fragment): HBB_PONPY - Experimental evidence at transcript level: Swiss-Prot protein existence level 2. Involved in oxygen transport from the lung to the various peripheral tissues. From Pongo pygmaeus (Bornean orangutan).
   3662..3717    +  polyA_signal   β-globin poly(A) signal: rabbit β-globin polyadenylation signal (Gil and Proudfoot, 1987)
   4102..4118    -  protein_bind   lac operator: The lac repressor binds to the lac operator to inhibit transcription in E. coli. This inhibition can be relieved by adding lactose or isopropyl-β-D-thiogalactopyranoside (IPTG). lac repressor encoded by lacI
   4126..4156    -  promoter       lac promoter: promoter for the E. coli lac operon
   4171..4192    -  protein_bind   CAP binding site: CAP binding activates transcription in the presence of cAMP. E. coli catabolite activator protein
   4205..4244    -  CDS            lacI (fragment): lac repressor; lacI; The lac repressor binds to the lac operator to inhibit transcription in E. coli. This inhibition can be relieved by adding lactose or isopropyl-β-D-thiogalactopyranoside (IPTG).
   4251..4273    +  promoter       SV40 promoter (fragment): SV40 enhancer and early promoter
   4297..4432    +  rep_origin     SV40 ori: SV40 origin of replication
   4452..4586    +  polyA_signal   SV40 poly(A) signal: SV40 polyadenylation signal
   4588..4642    -  CDS            lacI (fragment): lac repressor; lacI; The lac repressor binds to the lac operator to inhibit transcription in E. coli. This inhibition can be relieved by adding lactose or isopropyl-β-D-thiogalactopyranoside (IPTG).
   4825..5413    -  rep_origin     ori: high-copy-number ColE1/pMB1/pBR322/pUC origin of replication
   5584..6444    -  CDS            AmpR: β-lactamase; bla; confers resistance to ampicillin, carbenicillin, and related antibiotics
   6445..6549    -  promoter       AmpR promoter: bla
>Addgene plasmid #13776 | pCAG-Cre:GFP | addgene full sequence | sequence record 481554 | Addgene NGS Result
GGTCGACATTGATTATTGACTAGTTATTAATAGTAATCAATTACGGGGTCATTAGTTCATAGCCCATATA
TGGAGTTCCGCGTTACATAACTTACGGTAAATGGCCCGCCTGGCTGACCGCCCAACGACCCCCGCCCATT
GACGTCAATAATGACGTATGTTCCCATAGTAACGCCAATAGGGACTTTCCATTGACGTCAATGGGTGGAG
TATTTACGGTAAACTGCCCACTTGGCAGTACATCAAGTGTATCATATGCCAAGTACGCCCCCTATTGACG
TCAATGACGGTAAATGGCCCGCCTGGCATTATGCCCAGTACATGACCTTATGGGACTTTCCTACTTGGCA
GTACATCTACGTATTAGTCATCGCTATTACCATGGTCGAGGTGAGCCCCACGTTCTGCTTCACTCTCCCC
ATCTCCCCCCCCTCCCCACCCCCAATTTTGTATTTATTTATTTTTTAATTATTTTGTGCAGCGATGGGGG
CGGGGGGGGGGGGGGGGGGGGGCCCGGGGGGGGGGGGGGGGGGGGGGGGGGGGGGGGGGGGGGGGGGGGG
GGGGGGGGGGGGGGCCAGGGGGGGGGGGGGGGGGGGGGAGTTTTCTTTTATGGGGGGGGGGCGGGGGGGG
GGGCCCCCAAAAAAGCGAAGGGCGCGGGGGGGGGGGGGGGGGCGGCGCTGCCTTCGCCCCGTGCCCCGCT
CCGCCGCCGCCTCGCGCCGCCCGCCCCGGCTCTGACTGACCGCGTTACTCCCACAGGTGAGCGGGCGGGA
CGGCCCTTCTCCTCCGGGCTGTAATTAGCGCTTGGTTTAATGACGGCTTGTTTCTTTTCTGTGGCTGCGT
GAAAGCCTTGAGGGGCTCCGGGAGGGCCCTTTGTGCGGGGGGAGCGGCTCGGGGGGTGCGTGCGTGTGTG
TGTGCGTGGGGAGCGCCGCGTGCGGCTCCGCGCTGCCCGGCGGCTGTGAGCGCTGCGGGCGCGGCGCGGG
GCTTTGTGCGCTCCGCAGTGTGCGCGAGGGGAGCGCGGCCGGGGGCGGTGCCCCGCGGTGCGGGGGGGGC
TGCGAGGGGAACAAAGGCTGCGTGCGGGGTGTGTGCGTGGGGGGGTGAGCAGGGGGTGTGGGCGCGTCGG
TCGGGCTGCAACCCCCCCTGCACCCCCCTCCCCGAGTTGCTGAGCACGGCCCGGCTTCGGGTGCGGGGCT
CCGTACGGGGCGTGGCGCGGGGCTCGCCGTGCCGGGCGGGGGGTGGCGGCAGGTGGGGGTGCCGGGCGGG
GCGGGGCCGCCTCGGGCCGGGGAGGGCTCGGGGGAGGGGCGCGGCGGCCCCCGGAGCGCCGGCGGCTGTC
GAGGCGCGGCGAGCCGCAGCCATTGCCTTTTATGGTAATCGTGCGAGAGGGCGCAGGGACTTCCTTTGTC
CCAAATCTGTGCGGAGCCGAAATCTGGGAGGCGCCGCCGCACCCCCTCTAGCGGGCGCGGGGCGAAGCGG
TGCGGCGCCGGCAGGAAGGAAATGGGCGGGGAGGGCCTTCGTGCGTCGCCGCGCCGCCGTCCCCTTCTCC
CTCTCCAGCCTCGGGGCTGTCCGCGGGGGGACGGCTGCCTTCGGGGGGGACGGGGCAGGGCGGGGTTCGG
CTTCTGGCGTGTGACCGGCGGCTCTAGAGCCTCTGCTAACCATGTTCATGCCTTCTTCTTTTTCCTACAG
CTCCTGGGCAACGTGCTGGTTATTGTGCTGTCTCATCATTTTGGCAAAGAATTCTGAGCCGCCACCATGG
CCAATTTACTGACCGTACACCAAAATTTGCCTGCATTACCGGTCGATGCAACGAGTGATGAGGTTCGCAA
GAACCTGATGGACATGTTCAGGGATCGCCAGGCGTTTTCTGAGCATACCTGGAAAATGCTTCTGTCCGTT
TGCCGGTCGTGGGCGGCATGGTGCAAGTTGAATAACCGGAAATGGTTTCCCGCAGAACCTGAAGATGTTC
GCGATTATCTTCTATATCTTCAGGCGCGCGGTCTGGCAGTAAAAACTATCCAGCAACATTTGGGCCAGCT
AAACATGCTTCATCGTCGGTCCGGGCTGCCACGACCAAGTGACAGCAATGCTGTTTCACTGGTTATGCGG
CGGATCCGAAAAGAAAACGTTGATGCCGGTGAACGTGCAAAACAGGCTCTAGCGTTCGAACGCACTGATT
TCGACCAGGTTCGTTCACTCATGGAAAATAGCGATCGCTGCCAGGATATACGTAATCTGGCATTTCTGGG
GATTGCTTATAACACCCTGTTACGTATAGCCGAAATTGCCAGGATCAGGGTTAAAGATATCTCACGTACT
GACGGTGGGAGAATGTTAATCCATATTGGCAGAACGAAAACGCTGGTTAGCACCGCAGGTGTAGAGAAGG
CACTTAGCCTGGGGGTAACTAAACTGGTCGAGCGATGGATTTCCGTCTCTGGTGTAGCTGATGATCCGAA
TAACTACCTGTTTTGCCGGGTCAGAAAAAATGGTGTTGCCGCGCCATCTGCCACCAGCCAGCTATCAACT
CGCGCCCTGGAAGGGATTTTTGAAGCAACTCATCGATTGATTTACGGCGCTAAGGATGACTCTGGTCAGA
GATACCTGGCCTGGTCTGGACACAGTGCCCGTGTCGGAGCCGCGCGAGATATGGCCCGCGCTGGAGTTTC
AATACCGGAGATCATGCAAGCTGGTGGCTGGACCAATGTAAATATTGTCATGAACTATATCCGTAACCTG
GATAGTGAAACAGGGGCAATGGTGCGCCTGCTGGAAGATGGCGATGGACCGGTCGCCACCATGGTGAGCA
AGGGCGAGGAGCTGTTCACCGGGGTGGTGCCCATCCTGGTCGAGCTGGACGGCGACGTAAACGGCCACAA
GTTCAGCGTGTCCGGCGAGGGCGAGGGCGATGCCACCTACGGCAAGCTGACCCTGAAGTTCATCTGCACC
ACCGGCAAGCTGCCCGTGCCCTGGCCCACCCTCGTGACCACCCTGACCTACGGCGTGCAGTGCTTCAGCC
GCTACCCCGACCACATGAAGCAGCACGACTTCTTCAAGTCCGCCATGCCCGAAGGCTACGTCCAGGAGCG
CACCATCTTCTTCAAGGACGACGGCAACTACAAGACCCGCGCCGAGGTGAAGTTCGAGGGCGACACCCTG
GTGAACCGCATCGAGCTGAAGGGCATCGACTTCAAGGAGGACGGCAACATCCTGGGGCACAAGCTGGAGT
ACAACTACAACAGCCACAACGTCTATATCATGGCCGACAAGCAGAAGAACGGCATCAAGGTGAACTTCAA
GATCCGCCACAACATCGAGGACGGCAGCGTGCAGCTCGCCGACCACTACCAGCAGAACACCCCCATCGGC
GACGGCCCCGTGCTGCTGCCCGACAACCACTACCTGAGCACCCAGTCCGCCCTGAGCAAAGACCCCAACG
AGAAGCGCGATCACATGGTCCTGCTGGAGTTCGTGACCGCCGCCGGGATCACTCTCGGCATGGACGAGCT
GTACAAGTAAAGCGGCCGCACTCCTCAGGTGCAGGCTGCCTATCAGAAGGTGGTGGCTGGTGTGGCCAAT
GCCCTGGCTCACAAATACCACTGAGATCTTTTTCCCTCTGCCAAAAATTATGGGGACATCATGAAGCCCC
TTGAGCATCTGACTTCTGGCTAATAAAGGAAATTTATTTTCATTGCAATAGTGTGTTGGAATTTTTTGTG
TCTCTCACTCGGAAGGACATATGGGAGGGCAAATCATTTAAAACATCAGAATGAGTATTTGGTTTAGAGT
TTGGCAACATATGCCCATATGCTGGCTGCCATGAACAAAGGTTGGCTATAAAGAGGTCATCAGTATATGA
AACAGCCCCCTGCTGTCCATTCCTTATTCCATAGAAAAGCCTTGACTTGAGGTTAGATTTTTTTTATATT
TTGTTTTGTGTTATTTTTTTCTTTAACATCCCTAAAATTTTCCTTACATGTTTTACTAGCCAGATTTTTC
CTCCTCTCCTGACTACTCCCAGTCATAGCTGTCCCTCTTCTCTTATGGAGATCCCTCGACCTGCAGCCCA
AGCTTGGCGTAATCATGGTCATAGCTGTTTCCTGTGTGAAATTGTTATCCGCTCACAATTCCACACAACA
TACGAGCCGGAAGCATAAAGTGTAAAGCCTGGGGTGCCTAATGAGTGAGCTAACTCACATTAATTGCGTT
GCGCTCACTGCCCGCTTTCCAGTCGGGAAACCTGTCGTGCCAGCGGATCCGCATCTCAATTAGTCAGCAA
CCATAGTCCCGCCCCTAACTCCGCCCATCCCGCCCCTAACTCCGCCCAGTTCCGCCCATTCTCCGCCCCA
TGGCTGACTAATTTTTTTTATTTATGCAGAGGCCGAGGCCGCCTCGGCCTCTGAGCTATTCCAGAAGTAG
TGAGGAGGCTTTTTTGGAGGCCTAGGCTTTTGCAAAAAGCTAACTTGTTTATTGCAGCTTATAATGGTTA
CAAATAAAGCAATAGCATCACAAATTTCACAAATAAAGCATTTTTTTCACTGCATTCTAGTTGTGGTTTG
TCCAAACTCATCAATGTATCTTATCATGTCTGGATCCGCTGCATTAATGAATCGGCCAACGCGCGGGGAG
AGGCGGTTTGCGTATTGGGCGCTCTTCCGCTTCCTCGCTCACTGACTCGCTGCGCTCGGTCGTTCGGCTG
CGGCGAGCGGTATCAGCTCACTCAAAGGCGGTAATACGGTTATCCACAGAATCAGGGGATAACGCAGGAA
AGAACATGTGAGCAAAAGGCCAGCAAAAGGCCAGGAACCGTAAAAAGGCCGCGTTGCTGGCGTTTTTCCA
TAGGCTCCGCCCCCCTGACGAGCATCACAAAAATCGACGCTCAAGTCAGAGGTGGCGAAACCCGACAGGA
CTATAAAGATACCAGGCGTTTCCCCCTGGAAGCTCCCTCGTGCGCTCTCCTGTTCCGACCCTGCCGCTTA
CCGGATACCTGTCCGCCTTTCTCCCTTCGGGAAGCGTGGCGCTTTCTCATAGCTCACGCTGTAGGTATCT
CAGTTCGGTGTAGGTCGTTCGCTCCAAGCTGGGCTGTGTGCACGAACCCCCCGTTCAGCCCGACCGCTGC
GCCTTATCCGGTAACTATCGTCTTGAGTCCAACCCGGTAAGACACGACTTATCGCCACTGGCAGCAGCCA
CTGGTAACAGGATTAGCAGAGCGAGGTATGTAGGCGGTGCTACAGAGTTCTTGAAGTGGTGGCCTAACTA
CGGCTACACTAGAAGAACAGTATTTGGTATCTGCGCTCTGCTGAAGCCAGTTACCTTCGGAAAAAGAGTT
GGTAGCTCTTGATCCGGCAAACAAACCACCGCTGGTAGCGGTGGTTTTTTTGTTTGCAAGCAGCAGATTA
CGCGCAGAAAAAAAGGATCTCAAGAAGATCCTTTGATCTTTTCTACGGGGTCTGACGCTCAGTGGAACGA
AAACTCACGTTAAGGGATTTTGGTCATGAGATTATCAAAAAGGATCTTCACCTAGATCCTTTTAAATTAA
AAATGAAGTTTTAAATCAATCTAAAGTATATATGAGTAAACTTGGTCTGACAGTTACCAATGCTTAATCA
GTGAGGCACCTATCTCAGCGATCTGTCTATTTCGTTCATCCATAGTTGCCTGACTCCCCGTCGTGTAGAT
AACTACGATACGGGAGGGCTTACCATCTGGCCCCAGTGCTGCAATGATACCGCGAGACCCACGCTCACCG
GCTCCAGATTTATCAGCAATAAACCAGCCAGCCGGAAGGGCCGAGCGCAGAAGTGGTCCTGCAACTTTAT
CCGCCTCCATCCAGTCTATTAATTGTTGCCGGGAAGCTAGAGTAAGTAGTTCGCCAGTTAATAGTTTGCG
CAACGTTGTTGCCATTGCTACAGGCATCGTGGTGTCACGCTCGTCGTTTGGTATGGCTTCATTCAGCTCC
GGTTCCCAACGATCAAGGCGAGTTACATGATCCCCCATGTTGTGCAAAAAAGCGGTTAGCTCCTTCGGTC
CTCCGATCGTTGTCAGAAGTAAGTTGGCCGCAGTGTTATCACTCATGGTTATGGCAGCACTGCATAATTC
TCTTACTGTCATGCCATCCGTAAGATGCTTTTCTGTGACTGGTGAGTACTCAACCAAGTCATTCTGAGAA
TAGTGTATGCGGCGACCGAGTTGCTCTTGCCCGGCGTCAATACGGGATAATACCGCGCCACATAGCAGAA
CTTTAAAAGTGCTCATCATTGGAAAACGTTCTTCGGGGCGAAAACTCTCAAGGATCTTACCGCTGTTGAG
ATCCAGTTCGATGTAACCCACTCGTGCACCCAACTGATCTTCAGCATCTTTTACTTTCACCAGCGTTTCT
GGGTGAGCAAAAACAGGAAGGCAAAATGCCGCAAAAAAGGGAATAAGGGCGACACGGAAATGTTGAATAC
TCATACTCTTCCTTTTTCAATATTATTGAAGCATTTATCAGGGTTATTGTCTCATGAGCGGATACATATT
TGAATGTATTTAGAAAAATAAACAAATAGGGGTTCCGCGCACATTTCCCCGAAAAGTGCCACCTG
