LOCUS       Exported 1004 bp ds-DNA linear SYN 18-MAY-2021
DEFINITION  Mammalian expression of Cre recombinase fused to GFP.
ACCESSION   .
VERSION     .
KEYWORDS    pCAG-Cre:GFP
SOURCE      synthetic DNA construct
  ORGANISM  synthetic DNA construct
REFERENCE   1 (bases 1 to 1004)
  AUTHORS   Matsuda T, Cepko CL
  TITLE     Controlled expression of transgenes introduced by in vivo
            electroporation.
  JOURNAL   Proc Natl Acad Sci U S A. 2007 Jan 5. ():.
  PUBMED    17209010
REFERENCE   2 (bases 1 to 1004)
  AUTHORS   .
  TITLE     Direct Submission
  JOURNAL   Exported May 18, 2021 from SnapGene Server 1.1.58
            http://www.snapgene.com
FEATURES             Location/Qualifiers
     source          1..1004
                     /organism="synthetic DNA construct"
                     /mol_type="other DNA"
     CDS             complement(75..794)
                     /codon_start=1
                     /product="the original enhanced GFP (Yang et al., 1996)"
                     /label=EGFP
                     /note="mammalian codon-optimized"
                     /translation="MVSKGEELFTGVVPILVELDGDVNGHKFSVSGEGEGDATYGKLTL
                     KFICTTGKLPVPWPTLVTTLTYGVQCFSRYPDHMKQHDFFKSAMPEGYVQERTIFFKDD
                     GNYKTRAEVKFEGDTLVNRIELKGIDFKEDGNILGHKLEYNYNSHNVYIMADKQKNGIK
                     VNFKIRHNIEDGSVQLADHYQQNTPIGDGPVLLPDNHYLSTQSALSKDPNEKRDHMVLL
                     EFVTAAGITLGMDELYK"
     CDS             complement(78..794)
                     /codon_start=1
                     /product="enhanced GFP"
                     /label=EGFP
                     /translation="MVSKGEELFTGVVPILVELDGDVNGHKFSVSGEGEGDATYGKLTL
                     KFICTTGKLPVPWPTLVTTLTYGVQCFSRYPDHMKQHDFFKSAMPEGYVQERTIFFKDD
                     GNYKTRAEVKFEGDTLVNRIELKGIDFKEDGNILGHKLEYNYNSHNVYIMADKQKNGIK
                     VNFKIRHNIEDGSVQLADHYQQNTPIGDGPVLLPDNHYLSTQSALSKDPNEKRDHMVLL
                     EFVTAAGITLGMDELYK"
     primer_bind     complement(120..141)
                     /label=EGFP-C
                     /note="EGFP, forward primer"
     primer_bind     469..488
                     /label=EXFP-R
                     /note="For distinguishing EGFP variants, reverse primer"
     primer_bind     728..749
                     /label=EGFP-N
                     /note="EGFP, reverse primer"
     regulatory      791..800
                     /regulatory_class="other"
                     /note="vertebrate consensus sequence for strong initiation
                     of translation (Kozak, 1987)"
ORIGIN
        1 ttgtgagcca gggcattggc cacaccagcc accaccttct gataggcagc ctgcacctga
       61 ggagtgcggc cgctttactt gtacagctcg tccatgccga gagtgatccc ggcggcggtc
      121 acgaactcca gcaggaccat gtgatcgcgc ttctcgttgg ggtctttgct cagggcggac
      181 tgggtgctca ggtagtggtt gtcgggcagc agcacggggc cgtcgccgat gggggtgttc
      241 tgctggtagt ggtcggcgag ctgcacgctg ccgtcctcga tgttgtggcg gatcttgaag
      301 ttcaccttga tgccgttctt ctgcttgtcg gccatgatat agacgttgtg gctgttgtag
      361 ttgtactcca gcttgtgccc caggatgttg ccgtcctcct tgaagtcgat gcccttcagc
      421 tcgatgcggt tcaccagggt gtcgccctcg aacttcacct cggcgcgggt cttgtagttg
      481 ccgtcgtcct tgaagaagat ggtgcgctcc tggacgtagc cttcgggcat ggcggacttg
      541 aagaagtcgt gctgcttcat gtggtcgggg tagcggctga agcactgcac gccgtaggtc
      601 agggtggtca cgagggtggg ccagggcacg ggcagcttgc cggtggtgca gatgaacttc
      661 agggtcagct tgccgtaggt ggcatcgccc tcgccctcgc cggacacgct gaacttgtgg
      721 ccgtttacgt cgccgtccag ctcgaccagg atgggcacca ccccggtgaa cagctcctcg
      781 cccttgctca ccatggtggc gaccggtcca tcgccatctt ccagcaggcg caccattgcc
      841 cctgtttcac tatccaggtt acggatatag ttcatgacaa tatttacatt ggtccagcca
      901 ccagcttgca tgatctccgg tattgaaact ccagcgcggg ccatatctcg cgcggctccg
      961 acacgggcac tgtgtccaga ccaggccagg tatctctgac caga
//
