>Addgene plasmid #13776 | pCAG-Cre:GFP | addgene partial sequence | sequence record 63409 | pCAG-F 5'-GCAACGTGCTGGTTATTGTG-3'
TTGGCAAAGAATTCTGAGCCGCCACCATGGCCAATTTACTGACCGTACACCAAAATTTGCCTGCATTACC
GGTCGATGCAACGAGTGATGAGGTTCGCAAGAACCTGATGGACATGTTCAGGGATCGCCAGGCGTTTTCT
GAGCATACCTGGAAAATGCTTCTGTCCGTTTGCCGGTCGTGGGCGGCATGGTGCAAGTTGAATAACCGGA
AATGGTTTCCCGCAGAACCTGAAGATGTTCGCGATTATCTTCTATATCTTCAGGCGCGCGGTCTGGCAGT
AAAAACTATCCAGCAACATTTGGGCCAGCTAAACATGCTTCATCGTCGGTCCGGGCTGCCACGACCAAGT
GACAGCAATGCTGTTTCACTGGTTATGCGGCGGATCCGAAAAGAAAACGTTGATGCCGGTGAACGTGCAA
AACAGGCTCTAGCGTTCGAACGCACTGATTTCGACCAGGTTCGTTCACTCATGGAAAATAGCGATCGCTG
CCAGGATATACGTAATCTGGCATTTCTGGGGATTGCTTATAACACCCTGTTACGTATAGCCGAAATTGCC
AGGATCAGGGTTAAAGATATCTCACGTACTGACGGTGGGAGAATGTTAATCCATATTGGCAGAACGAAAA
CGCTGGTTAGCACCGCAGGTGTAGAGAAGGCACTTAGCCTGGGGGTAACTAAACTGGTCGAGCGATGGAT
TTCCGTCTCTGGTGTAGCTGATGATCCGAATAACTACCTGTTTTGCCGGGTCAGAAAAAATGGTGTTGCC
GCGCCATCTGCCACCAGCCAGCTATCAACTCGCGCCCTGGAAGGGATTTTTGAAGCAACTCATCGATTGA
TTTACGGCGCTAAGGATGACTCTGGTCAGAGATACCTGGCCTGGTCTGGACACAGTGCCCGTGTCGGAGC
CGCGCGAGATATG
