>Addgene plasmid #13776 | pCAG-Cre:GFP | addgene partial sequence | sequence record 98094 | EXFP-R 5'-GTCTTGTAGTTGCCGTCGTC-3'
GCGCTCCTGGACGTAGCCTTCGGGCATGGCGGACTTGAAGAAGTCGTGCTGCTTCATGTGGTCGGGGTAG
CGGCTGAAGCACTGCACGCCGTAGGTCAGGGTGGTCACGAGGGTGGGCCAGGGCACGGGCAGCTTGCCGG
TGGTGCAGATGAACTTCAGGGTCAGCTTGCCGTAGGTGGCATCGCCCTCGCCCTCGCCGGACACGCTGAA
CTTGTGGCCGTTTACGTCGCCGTCCAGCTCGACCAGGATGGGCACCACCCCGGTGAACAGCTCCTCGCCC
TTGCTCACCATGGTGGCGACCGGTCCATCGCCATCTTCCAGCAGGCGCACCATTGCCCCTGTTTCACTAT
CCAGGTTACGGATATAGTTCATGACAATATTTACATTGGTCCAGCCACCAGCTTGCATGATCTCCGGTAT
TGAAACTCCAGCGCGGGCCATATCTCGCGCGGCTCCGACACGGGCACTGTGTCCAGACCAGGCCAGGTAT
CTCTGACCAGAGTCATCCTTAGCGCCGTAAATCAATCGATGAGTTGCTTCAAAAATCCCTTCCAGGGCGC
GAGTTGATAGCTGGCTGGTGGCAGATGGCGCGGCAACACCATTTTTTCTGACCCGGCAAAACAGGTAGTT
ATTCGGATCATCAGCTACAC
